Addgene plasmid #32607: Ttr:mRFP1
Depositing lab: Anna-Katerina Hadjantonakis. Depositing organization: Memorial Sloan-Kettering Cancer Center. Publication: Transthyretin mouse transgenes direct RFP expression or Cre-mediated recombination throughout the visceral endoderm. Kwon GS, Hadjantonakis AK. Genesis. 2009 Jul;47(7):447-55. 10.1002/dvg.20522 PubMed 19415627.
Backbone
  Vector backbone: pTTR1ExV3
  Total vector size (bp): 1210
  Vector type: Mammalian Expression
Growth in bacteria
  Bacterial resistance: Ampicillin, 100 μg/mL
  Growth temperature: 37°C
  Growth strain: DH5alpha
  Copy number: Unknown
Gene/Insert
  Gene/Insert name: TTR:mRFP
  Species: M. musculus (mouse)
  Insert size (bp): 1000
Terms and licenses: Academic/Nonprofit Terms; Industry Terms: Not Available to Industry
Depositor comments: The Ttr::RFP constructs were generated by inserting a 1-kb mRFP1 (Campbell et al., 2002) fragment into either the NruI site of the first exon or StuI site of the second exon of pTTR1ExV3 (Costa et al., 1990).
How to cite: Ttr:mRFP1 was a gift from Anna-Katerina Hadjantonakis (Addgene plasmid # 32607 ; http://n2t.net/addgene:32607 ; RRID:Addgene_32607)
