[The description below was written by a language model from this plasmid's Addgene catalogue record.]
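Description:
Ttr:mRFP1 is a mammalian expression construct built on the pTTR1ExV3 backbone, a vector that carries mouse transthyretin (Ttr) regulatory and exon sequences so that an inserted coding sequence is placed under Ttr control. It is propagated in E. coli under ampicillin selection. The record does not state the origin of replication or copy number, and no feature table is available to confirm the individual elements. The listed total vector size of about 1.2 kb sits awkwardly beside a 1 kb insert plus a bacterial backbone and Ttr genomic sequence, so that figure should be treated with caution.

The payload is a roughly 1 kb fragment encoding mRFP1, a monomeric red fluorescent protein. According to the depositor's notes, the Ttr::RFP constructs were made by inserting this fragment into either the NruI site in the first exon or the StuI site in the second exon of pTTR1ExV3. The record does not specify which of the two insertion sites applies to this particular plasmid. In either arrangement, the reporter is embedded within the Ttr minigene context, so the Ttr cis-regulatory elements are expected to drive red fluorescence wherever they are active.

The associated publication describes mouse transgenes in which Ttr sequences direct RFP expression or Cre-mediated recombination throughout the visceral endoderm. This indicates that the construct was used to generate transgenic reporter mice for fluorescently labelling and visualising this extraembryonic tissue in early embryos. No mammalian selection marker, epitope tag or recombinase site is recorded.
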