>Addgene plasmid #32607 | Ttr:mRFP1 | depositor partial sequence | sequence record 46265 | Ttr:mRFP1 sequence 912 bps
GCTCATTAATTGTCAACACTTATGTTATCATAATGGGATCAGCATGTACTTTTGGTTTTGTTCCAGAGTC
TATCACCGGAAAGAACAAGCCGGTTTACTCTGACCCATTTCACTGACATTTCTCTTGTCTCCTCTGTGCC
CAGGGTGCTGGAGAGGAATTCGCCACCAATGGCTAGCATGACTGGTGGACAGCAAATGGGTCGGGATCTG
TACGACGATGACGATAAGGATCCGATGGCCTCCTCCGAGGACGTCATCAAGGAGTTCATGCGCTTCAAGG
TGCGCATGGAGGGCTCCGTGAACGGCCACGAGTTCGAGATCGAGGGCGAGGGCGAGGGCCGCCCCTACGA
GGGCACCCAGACCGCCAAGCTGAAGGTGACCAAGGGCGGCCCCCTGCCCTTCGCCTGGGACATCCTGTCC
CCTCAGTTCCAGTACGGCTCCAAGGCCTACGTGAAGCACCCCGCCGACATCCCCGACTACTTGAAGCTGT
CCTTCCCCGAGGGCTTCAAGTGGGAGCGCGTGATGAACTTCGAGGACGGCGGCGTGGTGACCGTGACCCA
GGACTCCTCCCTGCAGGACGGCGAGTTCATCTACAAGGTGAAGCTGCGCGGCACCAACTTCCCCTCCGAC
GGCCCCGTAATGCAGAAGAAGACCATGGGCTGGGAGGCCTCCACCGAGCGGATGTACCCCGAGGACGGCG
CCCTGAAGGGCGAGATCAAGATGAGGCTGAAGCTGAAGGACGGCGGCCACTACGACGCCGAGGTCAAGAC
CACCTACATGGCCAAGAAGCCCGTGCAGCTGCCCGGCGCCTACAAGACCGACATCAAGCTGGACATCACC
TCCCACAACGAGGACTACACCATCGTGGAACAGTACGAGCGCGCCGAGGGCCGCCACTCCACCGGCGCCT
AA
