>Addgene plasmid #32607 | Ttr:mRFP1 | addgene partial sequence | sequence record 49560 | dsRed1_C
ACGAGCGCGCCGAGGGCCGCCACTCCACCGGCGCCTAAGAATTCCTAATGTCCTCTGATGGTCAAAGTCC
TGGATGCTGTCCGAGGCAGCCCTGCTGTAGACGTGGCTGTAAAAGTGTTCAAAAAGACCTCTGAGGGATC
ATAATCAGCCATACCACATTTGTAGAGGTTTTACTTGCTTTAAAAAACCTCCCACACCTCCCCCTGAACC
TGAAACATAAAATGAATGCAATTGTTGTTGTTAACTTGTTTATTGCAGCTTATAATGGTTACAAATAAAG
CAATAGCATCACAAATTTCACAAATAAAGCATTTTTTTCACTGCATTCTAGTTGTGGTTTGTCCAAACTC
ATCAATGTATCTTATCATGTCTGGATCCTGGGAGCCCTTTGCCTCTGGGTAAGCTTGTATTCTATAGTGT
CACCTAAATCGTATGTGTATGATACATAAGGTTATGTATTAATTGTAGCCGCGTTCTAACGACAATATGT
ACAAGCCTAATTGTGTAGCATCTGGCTTACTGAAGCAGACCCTATCATCTCTCTCG
