>Addgene plasmid #32607 | Ttr:mRFP1 | addgene partial sequence | sequence record 50966 | mRFP1-R 5'-GGAGCCGTACTGGAACTGAG-3'
GGGCCGCCCTTGGTCACCTTCAGCTTGGCGGTCTGGGTGCCCTCGTAGGGGCGGCCCTCGCCCTCGCCCT
CGATCTCGAACTCGTGGCCGTTCACGGAGCCCTCCATGCGCACCTTGAAGCGCATGAACTCCTTGATGAC
GTCCTCGGAGGAGGCCATCGGATCCTTATCGTCATCGTCGTACAGATCCCGACCCATTTGCTGTCCACCA
GTCATGCTAGCCATTGGTGGCGAATTCCTCTCCAGCACCCTGGGCACAGAGGAGACAAGAGAAATGTCAG
TGAAATGGGTCAGAGTAAACCGGCTTGTTCTTTCCGGTGATAGACTCTGGAACAAAACCAAAAGTACATG
CTGATCCCATTATGATAACATAAGTGTTGACAATTAATGAGCTTCTTTATCCAGTATGACATAGACAGCA
TTGTTTCCAAAGCAAGAACAGTTTCTGCCCCCAGATGCACTGCTGTGCACCAGGGATATGGATAATGAAT
GTTCAAAGGGAAAATAGGCCCTCTGAGAGCCATTGCTCTGTTTGCCTCTCCATCTGAATGGAGCCACTGA
AAGGTGCATGGTGCAAAAAGACAGAATGGGCTTTTTCTTGAGATCATTCTAATCAGCTGTTGCTATAGTA
ATTCCCTCTGGTTGTAAAATAACCCTCACATACTTCCTGACTCATTTAATTATACTGATTAACTCTTTTA
AAGGACTTTTTCAAAGACTGGAATAGAGTGTTGGCCAAAAAAAGACAAAGAAAGATCATA
